>Addgene plasmid #53766 | pFastBac-Gm129-Flag | addgene partial sequence | sequence record 89688 | Polyhedrin-F 5'-AAATGATAACCATCTCGC-3'
AAAAAACCTATAAATATTCCGGATTATTCATACCGTCCCACCATCGGGCGCGGATCCCGGTCCGAAGCGC
GCGGAATTCGCCACCATGGATTCTCCATCTAGTGTTTCTTCTTATTCCTCCTCCTCCCTCTCCCCATCAT
TTTCCACGTCCTCTGTGAACAGTGACTTTAGCTTCCCTTCTGATAACGAGAGGGAGGGCAAGGGCACCCA
TGAGCTCAGGCCAGACACTGTGGGTCAGAGAGGAGGTTCCAGGCCCAGTCCAGGCCCTATCCGCTGCAGA
CATCGACCCAGGGTTTCTAGTAACCAACATACAGCACCTCATCTGGAACAGCAAGGATCTGAAGTCAAGA
GATCAAGAGACGGTGAACAGGAGACGAGTCTGAACACCCAAGGATGTACTACAGAGGGAGATCTGCTCTT
TGCTCAAAAGTGTAAAGAACTCCAAGGGTTCATACGGCCCCTCACAGACCTACTGAACGGACTCAAGATG
GGTCGCTTTGACAGAGGATTAAGTAGCTTCCAACAGAGTGTGGCCATGGACCGGATCCAGCGCATAGTGG
GTGTTTTACAGAAGCCTCAGATGGGAGAACGTTATCTAGGAACCTTGCTGCAGGTGGAAGGGATGTTAAA
GACTTGGTTTCCTCACATAGCTGCCCAGAAGTCATCCTCAGGAGGTAGCCGGCACCAGATAAGCAAGCAC
TTTCCCAGCCACCACGGTGACCCCGGGGCTGCTTCTCCTGCACCTCTCCTAGAGAAGATGGGCCAAACAC
AGCTGGGACATTTAGTTTTGAAACCAAAGCAGCCTTGGCATCTCACTGGATGGCCAGCTATGAACCTCAC
CTGGATTCATAGCACTCCAATTTGTAACCCTCCCCTCAGCTCC
