>Addgene plasmid #53766 | pFastBac-Gm129-Flag | addgene partial sequence | sequence record 89689 | SV40pA-R 5'-GAAATTTGTGATGCTATTGC-3'
TTATAAGCTGCAATAAACAAGTTAACAACAACAATTGCATTCATTTTATGTTTCAGGTTCAGGGGGAGGT
GTGGGAGGTTTTTTAAAGCAAGTAAAACCTCTACAAATGTGGTATGGCTGATTATGATCCTCTAGTACTT
CTCGACAAGCTTTTACTTGTCGTCATCGTCTTTGTAGTCGGGCTGAGGATCCGGAGCAACTGGGGGATGG
CTAGTCATCTGTGGCTCTGGGTGTCCTTTAGTCATCTCTCTGTCTGTGGTAGGCAGGACAGGCGGACATA
GGATGCAACTCCAGTCTGATGGCAGTGTTACTGGCAAACTGTGGCAACGAGGCTCCTCGCCAGGCAGTTT
CTTCAGATCACCAGGGACGACAGGAGACAGTGGAGTTGGTGGGACCGGAGTGCCCGGGGCAGAATGGGTG
AAGGGCTGTCCTCCTTTCTGGAGGACAAGGATGACACCAATGCTGGCTCCAGTGCCTATGGGGCTGTGGC
CAGAGGCGGAGCCTTGGGAGCTGAGGGGAGGGTTACAAATTGGAGTGCTATGAATCCAGGTGAGGTTCAT
AGCTGGCCATCCAGTGAGATGCCAAGGCTGCTTTGGTTTCAAAACTAAATGTCCCAGCTGTGTTTGGCCC
ATCTTCTCTAGGAGAGGTGCAGGAGAAGCAGCCCCGGGGTCACCGTGGTGGCTGGGAAAGTGCTTGCTTA
TCTGGTGCCGGCTACCTCCTGAGGATGACTTCTGGGCAGCTATGTGAGGAAACCAAGTCTTTAACATCCC
TTCCACCTGCAGCAAGGTTCCTAGATAACGTTCTCCCATCTGAGGCTTCTGTAAAACACCCACTATGCGC
TGGATCCGGTCCATGGCCACACTCTGTTGGAAGCTACTTAATCCTCTGTCAAAGCGACCCATCTTGAGTC
CGTTCAGTAGGTCTGTGAGGGGCCGTATGAACCCTTGGAGTTCTTTACACTTTTGAGCAAAGAGCAGATC
TCCCTCTGTAGTACATCCTTGGGTGTTCAGACTCGTCTCCTGTTCACCGTCTCTTGATCTCTTGACTTCA
GATCCTTGCTGTTCCAGATGAGGTGCTG
