[The description below was written by a language model from this plasmid's Addgene catalogue record.]
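Description:
pFastBac-Gm129-Flag is an insect-cell expression construct built on the commercial pFastBac1 donor backbone (4775 bp without insert) and intended for producing recombinant baculovirus. It is maintained in E. coli as a high-copy plasmid under ampicillin selection. The record also lists gentamicin as a selectable marker. In pFastBac-type donor vectors, the gentamicin resistance gene normally travels with the expression cassette when the cassette is transposed into a baculovirus shuttle genome (bacmid), which allows recombinant bacmids to be selected. No feature table is provided, so the exact arrangement of transposition elements, origin and resistance genes cannot be confirmed from the record itself.

The payload is mouse Gm129, also known as Ciart or Chrono, cloned between EcoRI and HindIII sites, both of which are retained. Expression is driven by the polyhedrin promoter, a very strong, very late baculoviral promoter that yields high protein levels in infected insect cells. The use of an SV40 polyA reverse sequencing primer suggests that an SV40 polyadenylation signal lies downstream of the insert, as is typical for this backbone. The protein carries a C-terminal FLAG epitope, which allows detection and affinity purification with anti-FLAG reagents.

The stated purpose is baculovirus expression of Gm129. The associated publication characterises this gene product as a transcriptional repressor that modulates circadian gene expression, so the construct would fit production of recombinant tagged protein for biochemical study, although the record does not list specific applications.
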