Addgene plasmid #53766: pFastBac-Gm129-Flag
Purpose: baculovirus expression of Gm129
Depositing lab: Aziz Sancar. Depositing organization: University of North Carolina at Chapel Hill. Publication: Gene model 129 (Gm129) encodes a novel transcriptional repressor that modulates circadian gene expression. Annayev Y, Adar S, Chiou YY, Lieb JD, Sancar A, Ye R. J Biol Chem. 2014 Feb 21;289(8):5013-24. doi: 10.1074/jbc.M113.534651. Epub 2014 Jan 2. PubMed 24385426.
Backbone
  Vector backbone: pFastbac1
  Backbone manufacturer: Invitrogen
  Backbone size w/o insert (bp): 4775
  Vector type: Insect Expression
  Selectable markers: Gentamicin
Growth in bacteria
  Bacterial resistance: Ampicillin, 100 μg/mL
  Growth temperature: 37°C
  Growth strain: DH5alpha
  Copy number: High Copy
Gene/Insert
  Gene/Insert name: Gm129 (alt name: Ciart)
  Species: M. musculus (mouse)
  Entrez Gene: Ciart (a.k.a. Chrono, Gm129)
  Promoter: Polyhedrin
  Tag / fusion protein: FLAG (C terminal on insert)
  Cloning method: Restriction Enzyme; 5′ cloning site EcoRI (not destroyed); 3′ cloning site HindIII (not destroyed)
  Sequencing primers: 5′ Polyhedrin-F; 3′ SV40pA-R
Terms and licenses: Academic/Nonprofit Terms; Industry Terms: Not Available to Industry
How to cite: pFastBac-Gm129-Flag was a gift from Aziz Sancar (Addgene plasmid # 53766 ; http://n2t.net/addgene:53766 ; RRID:Addgene_53766)
